Addgene plasmid #211277: pBiT3.1-C_DENND3:894-1198
Purpose: Mammalian expression of human DENND3 fragment V894 to E1198. C-terminal HiBiT tag.
Depositing lab: Cheryl Arrowsmith. Depositing organization: University of Toronto. Publication: A Target Class Ligandability Evaluation of WD40 Repeat-Containing Proteins. Ackloo S, Li F, Szewczyk M, Seitova A, Loppnau P, Zeng H, Xu J, Ahmad S, Arnautova YA, Baghaie AJ, Beldar S, Bolotokova A, Centrella PA, Chau I, Clark MA, Cuozzo JW, Dehghani-Tafti S, Disch JS, Dong A, Dumas A, Feng JA, Ghiabi P, Gibson E, Gilmer J, Goldman B, Green SR, Guie MA, Guilinger JP, Harms N, Herasymenko O, Houliston S, Hutchinson A, Kearnes S, Keefe AD, Kimani SW, Kramer T, Kutera M, Kwak HA, Lento C, Li Y, Liu J, Loup J, Machado RAC, Mulhern CJ, Perveen S, Righetto GL, Riley P, Shrestha S, Sigel EA, Silva M, Sintchak MD, Slakman BL, Taylor RD, Thompson J, Torng W, Underkoffler C, von Rechenberg M, Walsh RT, Watson I, Wilson DJ, Wolf E, Yadav M, Yazdi AK, Zhang J, Zhang Y, Santhakumar V, Edwards AM, Barsyte-Lovejoy D, Schapira M, Brown PJ, Halabelian L, Arrowsmith CH. J Med Chem. 2025 Jan 23;68(2):1092-1112. doi: 10.1021/acs.jmedchem.4c02010. Epub 2024 Nov 4. PubMed 39495097.
Backbone
  Vector backbone: pBiT3.1-C
  Backbone manufacturer: Promega
  Vector type: Mammalian Expression
  Selectable markers: Neomycin (select with G418)
Growth in bacteria
  Bacterial resistance: Kanamycin, 50 μg/mL
  Growth temperature: 37°C
  Growth strain: DH5alpha
  Copy number: High Copy
Gene/Insert
  Gene/Insert name: DENND3:V894-E1198
  Species: H. sapiens (human)
  Insert size (bp): 915
  Mutation: wild type
  Entrez Gene: DENND3
  Promoter: CMV
  Tag / fusion protein: GSSGGSSGVSGWRLFKKIS (C terminal on insert)
  Cloning method: Ligation Independent Cloning
  Sequencing primers: 5′ T7; 3′ TTGCTCAGCGGTGGCAGCAG
Resource information
  A portion of this plasmid was derived from a plasmid made by: Integrated DNA Technologies (Synthetic dsDNA)
Terms and licenses: Academic/Nonprofit Terms; Industry Terms: Not Available to Industry
Depositor comments: 5' Cloning Site: EcoR1 (not destroyed), 3' Cloning Site: Xho1 (not destroyed).
How to cite: pBiT3.1-C_DENND3:894-1198 was a gift from Cheryl Arrowsmith (Addgene plasmid # 211277 ; http://n2t.net/addgene:211277 ; RRID:Addgene_211277)
