[The description below was written by a language model from this plasmid's Addgene catalogue record and pLannotate feature annotations shown in this document.]
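Description:
pBiT3.1-C_DENND3:894-1198 is a mammalian expression plasmid built on the Promega pBiT3.1-C backbone. It produces a wild-type fragment of human DENND3, residues V894 to E1198, fused at its C terminus to the HiBiT peptide through a short glycine/serine linker. DENND3 is a guanine nucleotide exchange factor that activates RAB12. The 915 bp insert derives from synthetic double-stranded DNA and was introduced by ligation-independent cloning between EcoRI and XhoI sites, both of which are retained. Transcription is driven by the CMV immediate-early enhancer and promoter, followed by a chimeric β-globin/immunoglobulin intron that promotes efficient mRNA processing, and is terminated by an SV40 polyadenylation signal. A T7 promoter just upstream of the coding region serves as a sequencing primer site. The small "SET1" and large T antigen fragments called by the automated annotation are probably incidental matches to vector sequence rather than functional parts.

The plasmid replicates at high copy in E. coli from a ColE1/pUC-type origin and is selected with kanamycin, through a neo (nptII) gene expressed from the bacterial EM7 promoter. The catalogue lists neomycin/G418 as the mammalian selectable marker. However, the feature table shows no eukaryotic promoter directly upstream of neo, and it does show an SV40 promoter-driven blasticidin S deaminase cassette with a synthetic poly(A) signal, so the two sources do not fully agree on mammalian selection. A single loxP site lies upstream of the EM7-neo unit.

HiBiT is a small peptide that complements the LgBiT subunit to reconstitute NanoLuc luciferase, allowing luminescent quantification of the tagged protein in cells or lysates. The associated publication evaluates the ligandability of WD40 repeat-containing proteins, so the construct fits use in cellular assays of this DENND3 domain, although the record does not name a specific assay.
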