Features (pLannotate 1.2.2; 17 found; start..end, strand, type, name):
     24..105     -  polyA_signal   SV40 poly(A) signal: SV40 polyadenylation signal
    128..211     -  CDS            large T antigen (fragment): large T antigen from SV40 (simian virus 40)
    276..641     +  enhancer       CMV enhancer: human cytomegalovirus immediate early enhancer
    643..842     +  promoter       CMV promoter: human cytomegalovirus (CMV) immediate early promoter
    981..1113    +  intron         chimeric intron: chimera between introns from human β-globin and immunoglobulin heavy chain genes
   1157..1175    +  promoter       T7 promoter: promoter for bacteriophage T7 RNA polymerase
   1234..2160    +  CDS            DENND3 (fragment): DEND3_HUMAN - Also known as KIAA0870. Experimental evidence at protein level: Swiss-Prot protein existence level 1. Guanine nucleotide exchange factor (GEF) activating RAB12. Promotes the exchange of GDP to GTP, converting inactive GDP-bound RAB12 into its active GTP-bound form (PubMed:20937701). Regulates autophagy in response to starvation through RAB12 activation. Starvation leads to ULK1/2-dependent phosphorylation of Ser-472 and Ser-490, which in turn allows recruitment of 14-3-3 adapter proteins and leads to up-regulation of GEF activity towards RAB12 (By similarity). Also plays a role i
   2256..2283    +  CDS            SET1 (fragment): solubility-enhancement tag derived from T7 phage gene 10B
   2309..2430    -  polyA_signal   SV40 poly(A) signal: SV40 polyadenylation signal
   2453..2521    -  CDS            large T antigen (fragment): large T antigen from SV40 (simian virus 40)
   2545..2578    +  protein_bind   loxP: Cre-mediated recombination occurs in the 8-bp core sequence (GCATACAT). Cre recombinase
   2588..2635    +  promoter       EM7 promoter: synthetic bacterial promoter&nbsp
   2667..3458    +  CDS            neo: KKA2_KLEPN - Also known as kan, nptII. Experimental evidence at protein level: Swiss-Prot protein existence level 1. Resistance to kanamycin, neomycin, paromomycin, ribostamycin, butirosin and gentamicin B. From Klebsiella pneumoniae.
   3619..4207    -  rep_origin     ori: high-copy-number ColE1/pMB1/pBR322/pUC origin of replication
   4333..4381    -  polyA_signal   poly(A) signal: synthetic polyadenylation signal
   4405..4803    -  CDS            BSD: blasticidin S deaminase; Aspergillus terreus BSD; confers resistance to blasticidin
   4834..5191    -  promoter       SV40 promoter: SV40 enhancer and early promoter
>Addgene plasmid #211277 | pBiT3.1-C_DENND3:894-1198 | addgene full sequence | sequence record 423425 | Addgene NGS Result
AAGACGCGTTAATTAAGACGTCGGCAGTGAAAAAAATGCTTTATTTGTGAAATTTGTGATGCTATTGCTT
TATTTGTAACCATTATAAGCTGCAATAAACAAGTTAACAACAACAATTGCATTCATTTTATGTTTCAGGT
TCAGGGGGAGGTGTGGGAGGTTTTTTAAAGCAAGTAAAACCTCTACAAATGTGGTATGGCTGATTATGAT
CCGCGGCCGCAATACGTCGACGTTATCAGCTGACTTCGTACGAGAGCCTAGGATTATGGCGCGCCACTAG
TTATTAATAGTAATCAATTACGGGGTCATTAGTTCATAGCCCATATATGGAGTTCCGCGTTACATAACTT
ACGGTAAATGGCCCGCCTGGCTGACCGCCCAACGACCCCCGCCCATTGACGTCAATAATGACGTATGTTC
CCATAGTAACGCCAATAGGGACTTTCCATTGACGTCAATGGGTGGAGTATTTACGGTAAACTGCCCACTT
GGCAGTACATCAAGTGTATCATATGCCAAGTCCGCCCCCTATTGACGTCAATGACGGTAAATGGCCCGCC
TGGCATTATGCCCAGTACATGACCTTACGGGACTTTCCTACTTGGCAGTACATCTACGTATTAGTCATCG
CTATTACCATGGTGATGCGGTTTTGGCAGTACACCAATGGGCGTGGATAGCGGTTTGACTCACGGGGATT
TCCAAGTCTCCACCCCATTGACGTCAATGGGAGTTTGTTTTGGCACCAAAATCAACGGGACTTTCCAAAA
TGTCGTAATAACCCCGCCCCGTTGACGCAAATGGGCGGTAGGCGTGTACGGTGGGAGGTCTATATAAGCA
GAGCTGGTTTAGTGAACCGTCAGATCACTAGAATCTTTATTGCGGTAGTTTATCACAGTTAAATTGCTAA
CGCAGTCAGTGCTTCTGACACAACAGTCTCGAACTTAAGCTGCAGAAGTTGGTCGTGAGGCACTGGGCAG
GTAAGTATCAAGGTTACAAGACAGGTTTAAGGAGACCAATAGAAACTGGGCTTGTCGAGACAGAGAAGAC
TCTTGCGTTTCTGATAGGCACCTATTGGTCTTACTGACATCCACTTTGCCTTTCTCTCCACAGGTGTCCA
CTCCCAGTTCAATTACAGCTCTTAAGGCTAGAGTATTAATACGACTCACTATAGGGGCGATCGCAACAAG
CTTCGGGAAGATCTGGAGCTAGCGGCGGGGGATCCGGTGGGAATTCGACACCATGGTGGACGTGCTGCTC
TACACTCCAGGGCATCTTGACCCAGCCGAAAAAGTTGAAGATGCTCACCCCAAGTTATGGTGTGCTCTGA
GCGAAGGCAAGGTGACCGTGTTCAATGCTTCTTCATGGACCATCCACCAGCACTCCTTTAAAGTGGGCAC
TGCAAAAGTGAACTGCATGGTGATGGCCGACCAGAACCAGGTGTGGGTTGGCTCGGAAGACTCCGTCATC
TACATCATCAACGTCCACAGCATGTCCTGCAACAAGCAGCTCACAGCCCACTGCTCCAGTGTCACGGATT
TGATTGTGCAGGACGGACAGGAGGCACCCAGCAACGTGTACTCGTGCAGCATGGACGGCATGGTGCTGGT
GTGGAATGTGAGCACACTGCAGGTGACCAGCCGCTTCCAGCTGCCGCGAGGTGGCCTGACGTCCATCAGA
CTGCACGGCGGCCGCCTGTGGTGCTGCACAGGTAACAGCATCATGGTCATGAAAATGAATGGATCCCTCC
ATCAAGAATTGAAGATTGAGGAGAACTTCAAAGACACCAGTACCTCCTTCCTGGCCTTCCAGCTCCTTCC
TGAGGAGGAGCAGCTGTGGGCGGCCTGTGCAGGACGCAGCGAGGTTTACATCTGGAGCCTGAAGGACCTG
GCCCAGCCCCCGCAGAGGGTGCCCCTCGAGGACTGCTCTGAGATCAACTGCATGATCCGGGTGAAGAAGC
AGGTCTGGGTGGGCAGCCGAGGGCTGGGGCAGGGAACACCCAAGGGGAAAATCTACGTGATTGACGCCGA
GAGGAAGACCGTGGAGAAGGAGCTGGTGGCGCACATGGACACCGTGAGGACGCTGTGCTCGGCTGAGGAC
AGATACGTGCTGAGTGGGTCGGGCAGGGAGGAGGGGAAAGTCGCCATTTGGAAAGGCGAAGGCTCGAGCG
GTGGGAGCTCCGGTGTGAGCGGCTGGCGGCTGTTCAAGAAGATTAGCTAAGTTTAAACGGCCGCGACTCT
AGACTGCAGGCATGCAAGCTGATTTGGCTGCTGCCACCGCTGAGCAAGGCCGCTTCGAGCAGACATGATA
AGATACATTGATGAGTTTGGACAAACCACAACTAGAATGCAGTGAAAAAAATGCTTTATTTGTGAAATTT
GTGATGCTATTGCTTTATTTGTAACCATTATAAGCTGCAATAAACAAGTTAACAACAACAATTGCATTCA
TTTTATGTTTCAGGTTCAGGGGGAGATGTGGGAGGTTTTTTTAAGCAAGTAAAACCTCTACAAATGTGGT
AAAATCTTAATTAAGACTTCTAATATAACTTCGTATAGCATACATTATACGAAGTTATGGTTCCACTGTT
GACAATTAATCATCGGCATAGTATATCGGCATAGTATAATACGACAAGGTGAGGAACTAAACCCAGGAGG
CAGATCATGATTGAACAAGATGGATTGCACGCAGGTTCTCCGGCCGCTTGGGTGGAGAGGCTATTCGGCT
ATGACTGGGCACAACAGACAATCGGCTGCTCTGATGCCGCCGTGTTCCGGCTGTCAGCGCAGGGGCGCCC
GGTTCTTTTTGTCAAGACCGACCTGTCCGGTGCCCTGAATGAACTGCAGGACGAGGCAGCGCGGCTATCG
TGGCTGGCCACGACGGGCGTTCCTTGCGCAGCTGTGCTCGACGTTGTCACTGAAGCGGGAAGGGACTGGC
TGCTATTGGGCGAAGTGCCGGGGCAGGATCTCCTGTCATCTCACCTTGCTCCTGCCGAGAAAGTATCCAT
CATGGCTGATGCAATGCGGCGGCTGCATACGCTTGATCCGGCTACCTGCCCATTCGACCACCAAGCGAAA
CATCGCATCGAGCGAGCACGTACTCGGATGGAAGCCGGTCTTGTCGATCAGGATGATCTGGACGAAGAGC
ATCAGGGGCTCGCGCCAGCCGAACTGTTCGCCAGGCTCAAGGCGCGCATGCCCGACGGCGAGGATCTCGT
CGTGACCCATGGCGATGCCTGCTTGCCGAATATCATGGTGGAAAATGGCCGCTTTTCTGGATTCATCGAC
TGTGGCCGGCTGGGTGTGGCGGACCGCTATCAGGACATAGCGTTGGCTACCCGTGATATTGCTGAAGAGC
TTGGCGGCGAATGGGCTGACCGCTTCCTCGTGCTTTACGGTATCGCCGCTCCCGATTCGCAGCGCATCGC
CTTCTATCGCCTTCTTGACGAGTTCTTCTGATTCGAAATGACCGACCAAGCGACGCCCAACCGGTATCAG
CTCACTCAAAGGCGGTAATACGGTTATCCACAGAATCAGGGGATAACGCAGGAAAGAACATGTGAGCAAA
AGGCCAGCAAAAGGCCAGGAACCGTAAAAAGGCCGCGTTGCTGGCGTTTTTCCATAGGCTCCGCCCCCCT
GACGAGCATCACAAAAATCGACGCTCAAGTCAGAGGTGGCGAAACCCGACAGGACTATAAAGATACCAGG
CGTTTCCCCCTGGAAGCTCCCTCGTGCGCTCTCCTGTTCCGACCCTGCCGCTTACCGGATACCTGTCCGC
CTTTCTCCCTTCGGGAAGCGTGGCGCTTTCTCATAGCTCACGCTGTAGGTATCTCAGTTCGGTGTAGGTC
GTTCGCTCCAAGCTGGGCTGTGTGCACGAACCCCCCGTTCAGCCCGACCGCTGCGCCTTATCCGGTAACT
ATCGTCTTGAGTCCAACCCGGTAAGACACGACTTATCGCCACTGGCAGCAGCCACTGGTAACAGGATTAG
CAGAGCGAGGTATGTAGGCGGTGCTACAGAGTTCTTGAAGTGGTGGCCTAACTACGGCTACACTAGAAGG
ACAGTATTTGGTATCTGCGCTCTGCTGAAGCCAGTTACCTTCGGAAAAAGAGTTGGTAGCTCTTGATCCG
GCAAACAAACCACCGCTGGTAGCGGTGGTTTTTTTGTTTGCAAGCAGCAGATTACGCGCAGAAAAAAAGG
ATTTCAAGAAGATCCTTTGATCTTTTCTACGGGGTCTGACGCTCAGTGGAACGAAAACTCACGTTAAGGG
ATTTTGGTCATGAGATTATCAAAAAGGATCTTCACCTAGATCCTTTTATAGTCCGGAATCGTCACACAAA
AAACCAACACACAGATGTAATGAAAATAAAGATATTTTATTGCGGCCATCGTGATGGCTAGAGTTTAGCC
CTCCCACACATAACCAGAGGGCAGCAATTCACGAATCCCAACTGCCGTCGGCTGTCCATCACTGTCCTTC
ACTATGGCTTTGATCCCAGGATGCAGATCGAGAAGCACCTGTCGGCACCGTCCGCAGGGGCTCAAGATGC
CCCTGTTCTCATTTCCGATCGCGACGATACAAGTCAGGTTGCCAGCTGCCGCAGCAGCAGCAGTGCCCAG
CACCACGAGTTCTGCACAAGGTCCCCCAGTAAAATGATATACATTGACACCAGTGAAGATGCGGCCGTCG
CTAGAGAGAGCTGCGCTGGCGACGCTGTAGTCTTCAGAGATGGGGATGCTGTTGATTGTAGCCGTTGCTC
TTTCAATGAGGGTGGATTCTTCTTGAGACAAAGGCTTGGCCATGGTGGCGCTAGTGTCAGAAGAATCGAG
CTTTTTGCAAAAGCCTAGGCCTCCAAAAAAGCCTCCTCACTACTTCTGGAATAGCTCAGAGGCCGAGGCG
GCCTCGGCCTCTGCATAAATAAAAAAAATTAGTCAGCCATGGGGCGGAGAATGGGCGGAACTGGGCGGAG
TTAGGGGCGGGATGGGCGGAGTTAGGGGCGGGACTATGGTTGCTGACTAATTGAGATGCATGCTTTGCAT
ACTTCTGCCTGCTGGGGAGCCTGGGGACTTTCCACACCTGGTTGCTGACTAATTGAGATGCATGCTTTGC
ATACTTCTGCCTGCTGGGGAGCCTGGGGACTTTCCACACCCTAACTGACACACATTCCACAGCTGGTTCT
TTCCGCCTCAGAAGGTACCTAACCAAGTTCCTCTTTCAGAGGTTATTTCAGGCCATGGTGCTGCGC
