>Addgene plasmid #211277 | pBiT3.1-C_DENND3:894-1198 | depositor partial sequence | sequence record 412032 | Insert sequence
ATGGTGGACGTGCTGCTCTACACTCCAGGGCATCTTGACCCAGCCGAAAAAGTTGAAGATGCTCACCCCA
AGTTATGGTGTGCTCTGAGCGAAGGCAAGGTGACCGTGTTCAATGCTTCTTCATGGACCATCCACCAGCA
CTCCTTTAAAGTGGGCACTGCAAAAGTGAACTGCATGGTGATGGCCGACCAGAACCAGGTGTGGGTTGGC
TCGGAAGACTCCGTCATCTACATCATCAACGTCCACAGCATGTCCTGCAACAAGCAGCTCACAGCCCACT
GCTCCAGTGTCACGGATTTGATTGTGCAGGACGGACAGGAGGCACCCAGCAACGTGTACTCGTGCAGCAT
GGACGGCATGGTGCTGGTGTGGAATGTGAGCACACTGCAGGTGACCAGCCGCTTCCAGCTGCCGCGAGGT
GGCCTGACGTCCATCAGACTGCACGGCGGCCGCCTGTGGTGCTGCACAGGTAACAGCATCATGGTCATGA
AAATGAATGGATCCCTCCATCAAGAATTGAAGATTGAGGAGAACTTCAAAGACACCAGTACCTCCTTCCT
GGCCTTCCAGCTCCTTCCTGAGGAGGAGCAGCTGTGGGCGGCCTGTGCAGGACGCAGCGAGGTTTACATC
TGGAGCCTGAAGGACCTGGCCCAGCCCCCGCAGAGGGTGCCCCTCGAGGACTGCTCTGAGATCAACTGCA
TGATCCGGGTGAAGAAGCAGGTCTGGGTGGGCAGCCGAGGGCTGGGGCAGGGAACACCCAAGGGGAAAAT
CTACGTGATTGACGCCGAGAGGAAGACCGTGGAGAAGGAGCTGGTGGCGCACATGGACACCGTGAGGACG
CTGTGCTCGGCTGAGGACAGATACGTGCTGAGTGGGTCGGGCAGGGAGGAGGGGAAAGTCGCCATTTGGA
AAGGCGAA
